>Addgene plasmid #1384 | pYES2/25Q | addgene full sequence | sequence record 373864 | Addgene NGS Result
TGCTCACATGTTCTTTCCTGCGTTATCCCCTGATTCTGTGGATAACCGTATTACCGCCTTTGAGTGAGCT
GATACCGCTCGCCGCAGCCGAACGACCGAGCGCAGCGAGTCAGTGAGCGAGGAAGCGGAAGAGCGCCCAA
TACGCAAACCGCCTCTCCCCGCGCGTTGGCCGATTCATTAATGCAGGGCCGCAGCTTGCAAATTAAAGCC
TTCGAGCGTCCCAAAACCTTCTCAAGCAAGGTTTTCAGTATAATGTTACATGCGTACACGCGTCTGTACA
GAAAAAAAAGAAAAATTTGAAATATAAATAACGTTCTTAATACTAACATAACTATAAAAAAATAAATAGG
GACCTAGACTTCAGGTTGTCTAACTCCTTCCTTTTCGGTTAGAGCGGATGTGGGGGGAGGGCGTGAATGT
AAGCGTGACATAACTAATTACATGATGCGGCCCTCTAGATTACTTGTACAGCTCGTCCATGCCGAGAGTG
ATCCCGGCGGCGGTCACGAACTCCAGCAGGACCATGTGATCGCGCTTCTCGTTGGGGTCTTTGCTCAGGG
CGGACTGGGTGCTCAGGTAGTGGTTGTCGGGCAGCAGCACGGGGCCGTCGCCGATGGGGGTGTTCTGCTG
GTAGTGGTCGGCGAGCTGCACGCTGCCGTCCTCGATGTTGTGGCGGATCTTGAAGTTCACCTTGATGCCG
TTCTTCTGCTTGTCGGCCATGATATAGACGTTGTGGCTGTTGTAGTTGTACTCCAGCTTGTGCCCCAGGA
TGTTGCCGTCCTCCTTGAAGTCGATGCCCTTCAGCTCGATGCGGTTCACCAGGGTGTCGCCCTCGAACTT
CACCTCGGCGCGGGTCTTGTAGTTGCCGTCGTCCTTGAAGAAGATGGTGCGCTCCTGGACGTAGCCTTCG
GGCATGGCGGACTTGAAGAAGTCGTGCTGCTTCATGTGGTCGGGGTAGCGGCTGAAGCACTGCACGCCGT
AGGTCAGGGTGGTCACGAGGGTGGGCCAGGGCACGGGCAGCTTGCCGGTGGTGCAGATGAACTTCAGGGT
CAGCTTGCCGTAGGTGGCATCGCCCTCGCCCTCGCCGGACACGCTGAACTTGTGGCCGTTTACGTCGCCG
TCCAGCTCGACCAGGATGGGCACCACCCCGGTGAACAGCTCCTCGCCCTTGCTCACCAGGGATCCCCCGG
GCTGCAGTTGTTGCTGTTGCTGCTGTTGTTGCTGTTGCTGCTGTTGTTGCTGTTGCTGCTGTTGTTGCTG
TTGCTGCTGTTGGAAGCTTTTGAGGGACTCGAAGGCCTTCATCAGCTTTTCCAGGGTCGCCAGCTTGTCA
TCGTCGTCCTTGTAGTCCATGGCGGTACCAAGCTTAATATTCCCTATAGTGAGTCGTATTACAGCTGCTA
GTAGTCCGATCCGGGGTTTTTTCTCCTTGACGTTAAAGTATAGAGGTATATTAACAATTTTTTGTTGATA
CTTTTATTACATTTGAATAAGAAGTAATACAAACCGAAAATGTTGAAAGTATTAGTTAAAGTGGTTATGC
AGTTTTTGCATTTATATATCTGTTAATAGATCAAAAATCATCGCTTCGCTGATTAATTACCCCAGAAATA
AGGCTAAAAAACTAATCGCATTATCATCCTATGGTTGTTAATTTGATTCGTTCATTTGAAGGTTTGTGGG
GCCAGGTTACTGCCAATTTTTCCTCTTCATAACCATAAAAGCTAGTATTGTAGAATCTTTATTGTTCGGA
GCAGTGCGGCGCGAGGCACATCTGCGTTTCAGGAACGCGACCGGTGAAGACGAGGACGCACGGAGGAGAG
TCTTCCTTCGGAGGGCTGTCACCCGCTCGGCGGCTTCTAATCCGTGGACTAGTGGATCGATCCCC
[124 nt withheld, positions 1886-2009]
C
[91 nt withheld, positions 2011-2101]
A
[49 nt withheld, positions 2103-2151]
CCTTTGACGTTGGAGTCCACGTTCTTT
[37 nt withheld, positions 2179-2215]
ACCCTATCTCGGTCTATTCTTTTGATTTATAAGGGATTTTGCCGATTTCGGCCTATTGGTTAAAAAATGA
GCTGATTTAACAAAAATTTAACGCGAATTTTAACAAAATATTAACGCTTACAATTTAAATATTTGCTTAT
ACAATCT
[37 nt withheld, positions 2363-2399]
GGAGCTTCCCATTGCGAATACCGCTTCCACAAACATTGCTCAAAAGTATCTCTTTGCTATATATCTCTGT
GCTATATCCCTATATAACCTACCCATCCACCTTTCGCTCCTTGAACTTGCATCTAAACTCGACCTCTACA
TTTTTTATGTTTATCTCTAGTATTACTCTTTAGACAAAAAAATTGTAGTAAGAACTATTCATAGAGTGAA
TCGAAAACAATACGAAAATGTAAACATTTCCTATACGTAGTATATAGAGACAAAATAGAAGAAACCGTTC
ATAATTTTCTGACCAATGAAGAATCATCAACGCTATCACTTTCTGTTCACAAAGTATGCGCAATCCACAT
CGGTATAGAATATAATCGGGGATGCCTTTATCTTGAAAAAATGCACCCGCAGCTTCGCTAGTAATCAGTA
AACGCGGGAAGTGGAGTCAGGCTTTTTTTATGGAAGAGAAAATAGACACCAAAGTAGCCTTCTTCTAACC
TTAACGGACCTACAGTGCAAAAAGTTATCAAGAGACTGCATTATAGAGCGCACAAAGGAGAAAAAAAGTA
ATCTAAGATGCTTTGTTAGAAAAATAGCGCTCTCGGGATGCATTTTTGTAGAACAAAAAAGAAGTATAGA
TTCTTTGTTGGTAAAATAGCGCTCTCGCGTTGCATTTCTGTTCTGTAAAAATGCAGCTCAGATTCTTTGT
TTGAAAAATTAGCGCTCTCGCGTTGCATTTTTGTTTTACAAAAATGAAGCACAGATTCTTCGTTGGTAAA
ATAGCGCTTTCGCGTTGCATTTCTGTTCTGTAAAAATGCAGCTCAGATTCTTTGTTTGAAAAATTAGCGC
TCTCGCGTTGCATTTTTGTTCTACAAAATGAAGCACAGATGCTTCGTTAACAAAGATATGCTATTGAAGT
GCAAGATGGAAACGCAGAAAATGAACCGGGGATGCGACGTGCAAGATTACCTATGCAATAGATGCAATAG
TTTCTCCAGGAACCGAAATACATACATTGTCTTCCGTAAAGCGCTAGACTATATATTATTATACAGGTTC
AAATATACTATCTGTTTCAGGGAAAACTCCCAGGTTCGGATGTTCAAAATTCAATGATGGGTAACAAGTA
CGATCGTAAATCTGTAAAACAGTTTGTCGGATATTAGGCTGTATCTCCTCAAAGCGTATTCGAATATCAT
TGAGAAGCTGCAGCGTCACATCGGATAATAATGATGGCAGCCATTGTAGAAGTGCCTTTTGCATTTCTAG
TCTCTTTCTCGGTCTAGCTAGTTTTACTACATCGCGAAGATAGAATCTTAGATCACACTGCCTTTGCTGA
GCTGGATCAATAGAGTAACAAAAGAGTGGTAAGGCCTCGTTAAAGGACAAGGACCTGAGCGGAAGTGTAT
CGTACAGTAGACGGAGTATACTAGGTATAGTCTATAGTCCGTGGAATTAATTCTCATGTTTGACAGCTTA
TCATCGATAAGCTAGCTTTTCAATTCATCATTTTTTTTTTATTCTTTTTTTTGATTTCGGTTTCCTTGAA
ATTTTTTTGATTCGGTAATCTCCGAACAGAAGGAAGAACGAAGGAAGGAGCACAGACTTAGATTGGTATA
TATACGCATATGTAGTGTTGAAGAAACATGAAATTGCCCAGTATTCTTAACCCAACTGCACAGAACAAAA
ACCTGCAGGAAACGAAGATAAATCATGTCGAAAGCTACATATAAGGAACGTGCTGCTACTCATCCTAGTC
CTGTTGCTGCCAAGCTATTTAATATCATGCACGAAAAGCAAACAAACTTGTGTGCTTCATTGGATGTTCG
TACCACCAAGGAATTACTGGAGTTAGTTGAAGCATTAGGTCCCAAAATTTGTTTACTAAAAACACATGTG
GATATCTTGACTGATTTTTCCATGGAGGGCACAGTTAAGCCGCTAAAGGCATTATCCGCCAAGTACAATT
TTTTACTCTTCGAAGACAGAAAATTTGCTGACATTGGTAATACAGTCAAATTGCAGTACTCTGCGGGTGT
ATACAGAATAGCAGAATGGGCAGACATTACGAATGCACACGGTGTGGTGGGCCCAGGTATTGTTAGCGGT
TTGAAGCAGGCGGCAGAAGAAGTAACAAAGGAACCTAGAGGCCTTTTGATGTTAGCAGAATTGTCATGCA
AGGGCTCCCTATCTACTGGAGAATATACTAAGGGTACTGTTGACATTGCGAAGAGCGACAAAGATTTTGT
TATCGGCTTTATTGCTCAAAGAGACATGGGTGGAAGAGATGAAGGTTACGATTGGTTGATTATGACACCC
GGTGTGGGTTTAGATGACAAGGGAGACGCATTGGGTCAACAGTATAGAACCGTGGATGATGTGGTCTCTA
CAGGATCTGACATTATTATTGTTGGAAGAGGACTATTTGCAAAGGGAAGGGATGCTAAGGTAGAGGGTGA
ACGTTACAGAAAAGCAGGCTGGGAAGCATATTTGAGAAGATGCGGCCAGCAAAACTAAAAAACTGTATTA
TAAGTAAATGCATGTATACTAAACTCACAAATTAGAGCTTCAATTTAATTATATCAGTTATTACCCATTG
AAAAAGGAAGAGTATGAGTATTCAACATTTCCGTGTCGCCCTTATTCCCTTTTTTGCGGCATTTTGCCTT
CCTGTTTTTGCTCACCCAGAAACGCTGGTGAAAGTAAAAGATGCTGAAGATCAGTTGGGTGCACGAGTGG
GTTACATCGAACTGGATCTCAACAGCGGTAAGATCCTTGAGAGTTTTCGCCCCGAAGAACGTTTTCCAAT
GATGAGCACTTTTAAAGTTCTGCTATGTGGCGCGGTATTATCCCGTATTGACGCCGGGCAAGAGCAACTC
GGTCGCCGCATACACTATTCTCAGAATGACTTGGTTGAGTACTCACCAGTCACAGAAAAGCATCTTACGG
ATGGCATGACAGTAAGAGAATTATGCAGTGCTGCCATAACCATGAGTGATAACACTGCGGCCAACTTACT
TCTGACAACGATCGGAGGACCGAAGGAGCTAACCGCTTTTTTGCACAACATGGGGGATCATGTAACTCGC
CTTGATCGTTGGGAACCGGAGCTGAATGAAGCCATACCAAACGACGAGCGTGACACCACGATGCCTGTAG
CAATGGCAACAACGTTGCGCAAACTATTAACTGGCGAACTACTTACTCTAGCTTCCCGGCAACAATTAAT
AGACTGGATGGAGGCGGATAAAGTTGCAGGACCACTTCTGCGCTCGGCCCTTCCGGCTGGCTGGTTTATT
GCTGATAAATCTGGAGCCGGTGAGCGTGGGTCTCGCGGTATCATTGCAGCACTGGGGCCAGATGGTAAGC
CCTCCCGTATCGTAGTTATCTACACGACGGGGAGTCAGGCAACTATGGATGAACGAAATAGACAGATCGC
TGAGATAGGTGCCTCACTGATTAAGCATTGGTAACTGTCAGACCAAGTTTACTCATATATACTTTAGATT
GATTTAAAACTTCATTTTTAATTTAAAAGGATCTAGGTGAAGATCCTTTTTGATAATCTCATGACCAAAA
TCCCTTAACGTGAGTTTTCGTTCCACTGAGCGTCAGACCCCGTAGAAAAGATCAAAGGATCTTCTTGAGA
TCCTTTTTTTCTGCGCGTAATCTGCTGCTTGCAAACAAAAAAACCACCGCTACCAGCGGTGGTTTGTTTG
CCGGATCAAGAGCTACCAACTCTTTTTCCGAAGGTAACTGGCTTCAGCAGAGCGCAGATACCAAATACTG
TTCTTCTAGTGTAGCCGTAGTTAGGCCACCACTTCAAGAACTCTGTAGCACCGCCTACATACCTCGCTCT
GCTAATCCTGTTACCAGTGGCTGCTGCCAGTGGCGATAAGTCGTGTCTTACCGGGTTGGACTCAAGACGA
TAGTTACCGGATAAGGCGCAGCGGTCGGGCTGAACGGGGGGTTCGTGCACACAGCCCAGCTTGGAGCGAA
CGACCTACACCGAACTGAGATACCTACAGCGTGAGCTATGAGAAAGCGCCACGCTTCCCGAAGGGAGAAA
GGCGGACAGGTATCCGGTAAGCGGCAGGGTCGGAACAGGAGAGCGCACGAGGGAGCTTCCAGGGGGAAAC
GCCTGGTATCTTTATAGTCCTGTCGGGTTTCGCCACCTCTGACTTGAGCGTCGATTTTTGTGATGCTCGT
CAGGGGGGCGGAGCCTATGGAAAAACGCCAGCAACGCGGCCTTTTTACGGTTCCTGGCCTTTTGCTGGCC
TTT
Features (pLannotate 1.2.2; 17 found; start..end, strand, type, name):
      1..131     +  rep_origin     RSF ori (fragment): Plasmids containing the RSF 1030 origin of replication can be propagated in E. coli cells that contain additional plasmids with compatible origins.
    133..186     +  CDS            lacI (fragment): lac repressor; lacI; The lac repressor binds to the lac operator to inhibit transcription in E. coli. This inhibition can be relieved by adding lactose or isopropyl-β-D-thiogalactopyranoside (IPTG).
    198..445     -  terminator     CYC1 terminator: S. cerevisiae CYC1; transcription terminator for CYC1
    460..1178    -  CDS            EGFP (fragment): the original enhanced GFP (Yang et al., 1996) mammalian codon-optimized
   1180..1197    +  misc_feature   MCS (fragment): pBluescript multiple cloning site
   1324..1344    -  CDS            FLAG (fragment): FLAG® epitope tag, followed by an enterokinase cleavage site
   1373..1391    -  promoter       T7 promoter: promoter for bacteriophage T7 RNA polymerase
   1423..1864    -  promoter       GAL1 promoter: S. cerevisiae GAL1; inducible promoter, regulated by Gal4
   1886..2314    +  rep_origin     f1 ori (sequence partly withheld): f1 bacteriophage origin of replication; arrow indicates direction of (+) strand synthesis
   2410..3287    +  rep_origin     2μ ori: yeast 2μ plasmid origin of replication
   3441..3821    -  CDS            RAF1 (fragment): RAF_YEAST - Experimental evidence at transcript level: Swiss-Prot protein existence level 2. Antagonizes transcriptional repression of recombinase FLP by REP1-REP2. May play a role in plasmid partitioning. From Saccharomyces cerevisiae (strain ATCC 204508 / S288c) (Baker's yeast).
   3859..3882    +  promoter       tet promoter (fragment): E. coli promoter for tetracycline efflux protein gene
   3888..4103    +  promoter       URA3 promoter: S. cerevisiae URA3
   4104..4907    +  CDS            URA3: orotidine-5'-phosphate decarboxylase, required for uracil biosynthesis; S. cerevisiae URA3; yeast auxotrophic marker, counterselectable with 5-fluoroorotic acid (5-FOA)
   4986..5002    +  promoter       AmpR promoter (fragment): bla
   5003..5863    +  CDS            AmpR: β-lactamase; bla; confers resistance to ampicillin, carbenicillin, and related antibiotics
   6034..6622    +  rep_origin     ori: high-copy-number ColE1/pMB1/pBR322/pUC origin of replication
