[The description below was written by a language model from this plasmid's Addgene catalogue record and pLannotate feature annotations shown in this document.]
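Description:
pYES2/25Q is a yeast expression plasmid built on the commercial pYES2 backbone. It carries a fragment of human huntingtin (HTT) exon 1 with a polyglutamine tract in the normal, non-pathogenic length range. The insert encodes the first 17 amino acids of huntingtin followed by 25 glutamines, with a FLAG epitope at the N terminus and EGFP fused in frame at the C terminus. It was cloned between the KpnI and XbaI sites, both of which remain intact. In the sequenced record (about 6.7 kb) the cassette reads on the reverse strand: the galactose-inducible, Gal4-regulated GAL1 promoter, the vector's T7 promoter, FLAG, the short huntingtin segment (not itself annotated in the feature table), EGFP, and the CYC1 transcription terminator.

The plasmid is a shuttle vector. In E. coli it replicates from a high-copy ColE1/pUC-type origin and is selected with ampicillin through the β-lactamase gene; an f1 origin is also present for single-stranded DNA production. In Saccharomyces cerevisiae the 2μ origin, with adjacent 2μ-derived sequence, supports multicopy episomal maintenance. The URA3 marker allows selection in ura3 hosts on medium lacking uracil and counterselection with 5-FOA. The short RSF ori, lacI and tet promoter hits are small fragments, most likely annotation artefacts or backbone remnants rather than functional elements.

Galactose induction yields a fluorescent polyQ fusion protein whose distribution can be followed by EGFP fluorescence and detected through FLAG. The associated publication concerns a yeast model of huntingtin toxicity that depends on polyglutamine aggregation. In that context, a 25Q construct would plausibly serve as the short-tract comparison for expanded-polyQ versions, although the record does not state this role.
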