Addgene plasmid #1384: pYES2/25Q
Depositing lab: Michael Sherman. Depositing organization: Boston University Medical Campus. Publication: Huntington toxicity in yeast model depends on polyglutamine aggregation mediated by a prion-like protein Rnq1. Meriin AB, Zhang X, He X, Newnam GP, Chernoff YO, Sherman MY. J Cell Biol 2002 Jun 10;157(6):997-1004. Epub 2002 Jun 10. 10.1083/jcb.200112104 PubMed 12058016.
Backbone
  Vector backbone: pYES2
  Backbone manufacturer: Invitrogen
  Backbone size w/o insert (bp): 5900
  Vector type: Yeast Expression
Growth in bacteria
  Bacterial resistance: Ampicillin, 100 μg/mL
  Growth temperature: 37°C
  Growth strain: DH5alpha
  Copy number: High Copy
Gene/Insert
  Gene/Insert name: huntingtin (25Q) (alt names: htt; huntingtin; HD)
  Species: H. sapiens (human)
  Insert size (bp): 900
  Mutation: Exon1 sequences containing the first 17 amino acids followed by 25 glutamines were fused in frame
  GenBank ID: AB016794
  Entrez Gene: HTT (a.k.a. HD, IT15, LOMARS)
  Tag / fusion protein: FLAG (N terminal on insert); EGFP (C terminal on insert)
  Cloning method: Restriction Enzyme; 5′ cloning site KpnI (not destroyed); 3′ cloning site XbaI (not destroyed)
  Sequencing primers: 5′ GAL1
Terms and licenses: Academic/Nonprofit Terms; Industry Terms: Not Available to Industry
Depositor comments: URA3 selection, 2 micron origin
How to cite: pYES2/25Q was a gift from Michael Sherman (Addgene plasmid # 1384 ; http://n2t.net/addgene:1384 ; RRID:Addgene_1384)
