>Addgene plasmid #1384 | pYES2/25Q | addgene partial sequence | sequence record 16483 | 1384 with GAL1
TACTAGCAGCTGTAATACGACTCACTATAGGGAATATTAAGCTTGGTACCGCCATGGACTACAAGGACGA
CGATGACAAGCTGGCGACCCTGGAAAAGCTGATGAAGGCCTTCGAGTCCCTCAAAAGCTTCCAACAGCAG
CAACAGCAACAACAGCAGCAACAGCAACAACAGCAGCAACAGCAACAACAGCAGCAACAGCAACAACTGC
AGCCCGGGGGATCCCTGGTGAGCAAGGGCGAGGAGCTGTTCACCGGGGTGGTGCCCATCCTGGTCGAGCT
GGACGGCGACGTAAACGGCCACAAGTTCAGCGTGTCCGGCGAGGGCGAGGGCGATGCCACCTACGGCAAG
CTGACCCTGAAGTTCATCTGCACCACCGGCAAGCTGCCCGTGCCCTGGCCCACCCTCGTGACCACCCTGA
CCTACGGCGTGCAGTGCTTCAGCCGCTACCCCGACCACATGAAGCAGCACGACTTCTTCAAGTCCGCCAT
GCCCGAAGGCTACGTCCAGGAGCGCACCATCTTCTTCAAGGACGACGGCAACTACAAGACCCGCGCCGAG
GTGAAGTTCGAGGGCGACACCCTGGTGAACCGCATCGAGCTGAAGGGCATCGACTTCAAGGAGGACGGCA
ACATCCTGGGGCACAAGCTGGAGTACAACTACAACAGCCACAACGTCTATATCATGGCCGACAAGCA
